Addgene plasmid #12828: DCT.VV.Orf140
Purpose: This plasmid was designed for screening purposes and may contain discrepancies relative to the current canonical GenBank version of the gene.
Depositing lab: Jack Bennink & Jon Yewdell. Depositing organization: National Institute of Allergy and Infectious Diseases (NIAID). Publication: Identification of poxvirus CD8+ T cell determinants to enable rational design and characterization of smallpox vaccines. Tscharke DC, Karupiah G, Zhou J, Palmore T, Irvine KR, Haeryfar SM, Williams S, Sidney J, Sette A, Bennink JR, Yewdell JW. J Exp Med. 2005 January 3; 201(1): 95–104. 10.1084/jem.20041912 PubMed 15623576.
Backbone
  Vector backbone: pcDNA 3.1D V5-His-TOPO
  Backbone manufacturer: Invitrogen
  Backbone size w/o insert (bp): 5514
  Vector type: Mammalian Expression
  Selectable markers: Neomycin (select with G418)
Growth in bacteria
  Bacterial resistance: Ampicillin, 100 μg/mL
  Growth temperature: 37°C
  Growth strain: DH5alpha
  Copy number: High Copy
Gene/Insert
  Gene/Insert name: VV.Orf140 (alt name: VV_WR_030)
  Species: Vaccinia Virus
  Insert size (bp): 1263
  Cloning method: Restriction Enzyme; 5′ cloning site BamHI (not destroyed); 3′ cloning site BamHI (not destroyed)
  Sequencing primers: 5′ Universal T7
Terms and licenses: Academic/Nonprofit Terms; Industry Terms: Not Available to Industry
Depositor comments: Please see the Vaccinia kit page ( https://www.addgene.org/vvorf/ ) for more information. The kit page contains the supplemental VVOrfData spreadsheet, which includes important information about this plasmid. The plasmid and insert names provided here relate only to this library. The name of the ORF (if present) in VACV strain Copenhagen and the name of the ORF (if annotated) in VACV strain WR sequence can be found in VVOrfData spreadsheet. Please note that the amino acid sequence given for each ORF in the spreadsheet may contain some errors. Additionally, changes from the expected sequence may be present in these plasmids. Please see Addgene's quality control sequence and sequencing notes in the VVOrfData spreadsheet before ordering this plasmid.
How to cite: DCT.VV.Orf140 was a gift from Jack Bennink & Jon Yewdell (Addgene plasmid # 12828 ; http://n2t.net/addgene:12828 ; RRID:Addgene_12828)
