[The description below was written by a language model from this plasmid's Addgene catalogue record.]
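Description:
DCT.VV.Orf140 is a mammalian expression plasmid built on the commercial pcDNA 3.1D V5-His-TOPO backbone (about 5.5 kb without insert) and carrying a single vaccinia virus open reading frame of roughly 1.26 kb. The insert is designated VV.Orf140 within its library and carries the alternative name VV_WR_030. These names are internal to the collection, and the corresponding ORF designations in the Copenhagen and WR strains are recorded in a supplementary spreadsheet, not in this entry. The record lists BamHI as both the 5′ and 3′ cloning site, with both sites retained, and a universal T7 primer is used to sequence into the insert from the 5′ side. The plasmid is maintained at high copy number in E. coli under ampicillin selection. A neomycin resistance marker allows G418 selection in mammalian cells.

No feature table is supplied, so the promoter and tag arrangement are not explicitly stated. Vectors of this backbone family generally drive expression from a CMV immediate-early promoter and offer C-terminal V5 and polyhistidine tags, but the record does not say whether the ORF is in frame with those tags.

The plasmid belongs to a library of individually cloned vaccinia ORFs. The associated work identified poxvirus CD8+ T cell determinants to support the design and characterisation of smallpox vaccines. Expressing individual viral genes in transfected cells is consistent with testing which gene products are recognised by T cells. The construct was made for screening purposes, and the depositors caution that its sequence may differ from the canonical GenBank version of the gene. The available quality-control sequence data should therefore be checked before relying on it.
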