>Addgene plasmid #12828 | DCT.VV.Orf140 | addgene partial sequence | sequence record 19217 | T7 5'-TAATACGACTCACTATAGGG-3'
AGTACCCTTCCACCGAATTCCAGCTGACCACCATGCTACAAGCTATCGAACCTTCTGGAAATAATTATCA
CATTCTACATGCGTATTGTGGAATTAAAGGACTAGATGAACGATTTGTCGAAGAACTTCTTCATAGAGGA
TACTCTCCAAATGAGACGGATGATGATGGAAATTATCCATTGCATATAGCTTCTAAAATTAATAATAATA
GAATAGTCGCGATGCTGCTGACGCACGGCGCAGATCCAAACGCGTGTGATAAACATAATAAAACACCTCT
ATATTATCTCTCGGGAACAGATGATGAAGTCATAGAGAGAATAAATTTATTGGTACAGTATGGAGCCAAG
ATTAACAACTCGGTTGATGAAGAAGGATGTGGTCCGTTGTTGGCGTGTACAGATCCTTCAGAAAGAGTGT
TTAAAAAAATAATGTCCATCGGATTCGAAGCCAGGATAGTGGATAAATTTGGCAAAAATCATATTCATAG
ACATCTTATGTCAGACAATCCAAAAGCTTCTACAATCTCATGGATGATGAAACTAGGAATTAGTCCCTCA
AAACCAGATCATGATGGAAATACACCTCTCCATATTGTATGCTCTAAAACAGTCAAGAATGTAGACATTA
TAGATCTTTTACTTCCATCAACGGATGTTAATAAACAAAACAAATTCGGAGATAGTCCTCCTACACTTCT
TATTAAGACATTGAGCCCAGCGCATCTTATTAACAAATTGCTATCGACT
